Addgene plasmid #70978: pFOSGE_COF3B06
Purpose: Gateway entry clone
Depositing lab: Alexander Stark. Depositing organization: Research Institute of Molecular Pathology (IMP). Publication: Transcriptional regulators form diverse groups with context-dependent regulatory functions. Stampfel G, Kazmar T, Frank O, Wienerroither S, Reiter F, Stark A. Nature. 2015 Nov 9. doi: 10.1038/nature15545. PubMed 26550828.
Backbone
  Vector backbone: pDONR221
  Backbone manufacturer: Invitrogen
  Backbone size w/o insert (bp): 4762
  Vector type: Gateway entry vector
Growth in bacteria
  Bacterial resistance: Kanamycin, 50 μg/mL
  Growth temperature: 37°C
  Growth strain: DH5alpha
  Copy number: High Copy
Gene/Insert
  Gene/Insert name: Pcl (alt names: FBgn0003044; CG5109, FBtr0086735)
  Species: D. melanogaster (fly)
  Insert size (bp): 3129
  Entrez Gene: Pcl (a.k.a. Dmel_CG5109, CG5109, Dmel\CG5109, PCL, dPcl, l(2)s1859, pcl)
  Cloning method: Gateway Cloning
  Sequencing primers: 5′ M13-F20; 3′ M13R
Terms and licenses: Academic/Nonprofit Terms; Industry Terms: Not Available to Industry
How to cite: pFOSGE_COF3B06 was a gift from Alexander Stark (Addgene plasmid # 70978 ; http://n2t.net/addgene:70978 ; RRID:Addgene_70978)
