[The description below was written by a language model from this plasmid's Addgene catalogue record.]
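Description:
pFOSGE_COF3B06 is a Gateway entry clone built on the Invitrogen pDONR221 donor backbone and carrying the Drosophila melanogaster gene Pcl (Polycomblike, CG5109; the annotated transcript is FBtr0086735) as an insert of about 3.1 kb. It is a bacterial cloning plasmid rather than an expression vector: it is maintained at high copy number in standard E. coli cloning strains such as DH5alpha and selected with kanamycin. The insert was introduced by Gateway recombination. In general, recombining an attB-flanked fragment into a pDONR vector replaces the donor's counter-selectable cassette and leaves the insert flanked by attL sites, although no feature table is provided here to confirm the exact junctions. M13 forward and reverse primer sites on either side of the cloning region are listed for sequence verification.

As an entry clone, the plasmid carries no promoter intended to drive Pcl expression, and the record lists no tags, reporters or other regulatory elements. It also does not state whether the insert retains a stop codon or is a complete coding sequence. Its role is to act as a shuttle: an LR recombination reaction moves the Pcl sequence into any compatible destination vector, which then supplies the promoter, fusion partners and host-specific elements. The associated publication concerns the context-dependent regulatory functions of transcriptional regulators, which suggests that this clone belongs to a larger collection of fly transcription factor and cofactor entry clones made for systematic functional testing. The specific downstream destination vectors and assays are not described in the record.
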