>Addgene plasmid #70978 | pFOSGE_COF3B06 | depositor partial sequence | sequence record 126920 | insert
ATGATGAACAACCATTTTCACTTGCAACACGATCATCCACCGCAGAACGTGGCACATCCGTTCATGCAAC
AGCCGAGTACCGCTGTCCCATCAGCTCCTCCGGCCACCTACGGCTACTTAGCACAGCCAGCTGGCCAGCA
GCCGCAGTGGATGACGACCACCTACCAGATCCTGCCGCCCAGCGTAGGACCTGCCACGGTGGCCAAGCGA
TACTATGCCACCACTGGGCCGCAGACCACGCATCCCACACATCCCAGCACCATCCAGATCACGAACAGTT
TCGCTCAGCAATCAACGCCACCGAAGCAACAGGCGGCAACAAGCTGCAGCCCATTCAAGGCCAACAACAT
ACGAATCATCTCGACGGCGCCAAGTGTATACAGTCTGAATAAGCCGCCACAGGAAGCGCACTCCACATAT
GCTCCCGTTCAGTCGTACTACTTGCCCAGTGGCGGTGGCCAAACTGCGGGACAAATCAATCTACTGGCGG
CCAGCGGAACTGGCAAGCAACTGCAGCCGCCGCCGCTGGTGCCTGTGACCAATTCCACCTCACCGCCCTC
CACCGTCGTGTTAGACCGCATAAACATTTGCATCAATAACCACTATACGGAGACGCCCACTTCGCTAAGT
TCATCGCTTACCACGGCCCAACAACCTTCGCCCATCATACCGGCCATCCAGCACAAGGCCATCCTGCCCC
TCATCGACAGCAGCACGGCGGATAGCAGCAGCTGCAGCAGCAGTTCTGTATCCAGCAGCAGTTATAGTGG
TACCGCGACCACCTCAGCAGCAGTTGTGATTGTGGATGAGCCGGATTCTACGACCACAACGCCACAGACA
CCGCCAACTACGCCGGAGGCCATGAGTTCACCCGGTAAAAGTTCGCCCTCGCCTCCGCTACTAGCCACGC
AATCGCTGCTCAAAGGCGTCAACTCAATGAAGCCAAGCTTCAAGACCGTCGAAGCAGCACCGCCAACGCC
GCCAACACCTCCATCACCACCACCACCGCCGCCGGCACCACCAGTTGCCGCTCCCTCGCCAGCGGTCACG
TATGCGCTTCAGGAGGACGTCTTCATCAAATGCAACGATGGCAGATTTTACCTGGGCACCATTATTGACC
AGACAAGCGATCAATATCTTATCCGCTTTGATGACCAGTCGGAGCAATGGTGTGAACCGGATAAGCTGCG
CAAGCTAGGTGGCGGTAGCTCGATTACCGCTGGCGGAGGCGGTGCCTCTACCACGGAATCCACGAATACC
TCCCCCAGTGGACCCATGTGCGTGGCCTGCAAGCGATCGGATATCGAAGATGTGGTCGAAATTTGCGAGC
GCTGCGGACGTGGCTACCATCGTGGTTGCACCGTTGAAATTGTTACTGGCAGTGGAATTTGGAGTTGCAA
ACGCTGCGCTAAACCCATGAAAATGCAACAGCCTGTCAGCCATAAGATCACAAAACCAGCGGGAATTTGT
CGCCAGTTGCCCTACCATGCGGATAAGCTCAGCTGGGATGAGAAGCATCGGGTCAACGAAGAGCAGATCT
ACTGCTACTGCGGCAAACCGGGAAAATTCGATCACAATATGCTGCAGTGCTGCAAATGTCGGAACTGGTT
CCACACCCAATGCATGCAGAACTTCAAGAAGAAGCTGCTGCGCGGCGATATGTTCTTTGTTTTCTGCTGC
ACGGTCTGCAACAATGGCATAGAATTCGTTCGTCGTATGCAAATCGAATGGGTGGATGTGCTCCACATTG
CACTATACAATCTGCGAAAGCATCAGCACCAGAAGTACCATCACCTGCTAAATGACATTTGGCCCTTCAT
ACTCGAGCAGCGCCACCAGCTGCCTATCTGCGAGAAGTGGCGCACACTGCCCGAAACGGCACTGATGGAG
CGTCTCAAGCAAACCCTTAAGGATTACTCTGACAGATTTGTTTGCGGCAGGGAGTTTAAAAGGGCTCCGG
CCTTCTATGCACTGAGACACAGTGGCCCGCCACACATTCCCAAGGTATTCCTTGAGCCCCACGAGGAGCT
GTCCGATGAGCTGCTCGAAAAAAGATTTAAACTAATGCTCATGCCCGAGGAGCCTGATGAAGGTGCCAAC
GAGCTTCCGAAAAGAGTTCCCAAAGATGTGTATGAGTTTAATACAGATGAAGATGACCCAGTCGAGACCA
GCGAGGACGAAATACCCATCAAACAGATTATTGAGAAGGCCAAAAAGCAGGCCGCTCAGAAGGCCGATAA
GCATGATGAGTTGCCACTGAAGCCGGACCTCGCCGACGACAATGCCAACGATGGCGATCCCGGCAAACTA
CCAGCTCCCATTCCACCTCTGCTGGACGCAAACAGCAGTCGGAAGCGCAAGGCTTTCCGATTGTCCAAAC
GCTATGACAACAGCCGCAATCACTGTGATCTATCATCCGACGAGAATTCAAGCAGCAGTCGGGGAACCAG
TTCGTTGGACCTCATCATACCACCGCCGGTCAACTTTTTGGGACGCAACAATCCATTCCTTATGGCCACT
CCCAAAAAGGCGTCGCAGGGACGAAGTATTTCTGTGGGAACTGGAGTCGGAGTAAATGGCATCATAAACA
GCATTTTCAAGCTTAAGGGCACCTCCAAGGAGCAGCCGCGCATGGTGCGCACCATCAAGCGAAGACTGAG
TGCCAAAGACATTACGATAGGGCCCAATCAGGAAGTGCGCAGACGACGCACTCGCCGCCTGACCACGGCC
ATTGAGGTCATCAGCACCACCACCATCAATCCCATACCCAGCCACTACCTTCCTATCTATGCCAAAGATC
TGCAGCCACCCGCGCCGCCAATGGGAAAGCCGACACATGGGCGCCTGTTGCGCCAGCGACCACAGAAGCA
GTCACCCAGCCAAAGCCGCCGGAACTCCACCAGCTCGACGGCAACCAGCAGCAGCAGCAACGGCATTGGA
GCCCCAGGACATTCCATGCTGGACTTGAAGCAGTCGGTGAACAAGTACTTTGGTGGCGCTATGAATCGCA
TAGATGCTGGTGAGCCCTTTGCCATTCGGGCCAAGCGGCGCATGGGAAATGGACAGGTCCAGTACCTGGT
GGAGTGGGGCGGAGATACAGCGACAACGGCGATTGGATTGCTTGGAAAT
