>Addgene plasmid #70978 | pFOSGE_COF3B06 | addgene partial sequence | sequence record 131704 | M13-F20 5'-TGTAAAACGACGGCCAGT-3'
ATTTTGACTGATAGTGACCTGTTCGTTGCAACAAATTGATGAGCAATGCTTTTTTATAATGCCAACTTTG
TACAAAAAAGCAGGCTTCATGATGAACAACCATTTTCACTTGCAACACGATCATCCACCGCAGAACGTGG
CACATCCGTTCATGCAACAGCCGAGTACCGCTGTCCCATCAGCTCCTCCGGCCACCTACGGCTACTTAGC
ACAGCCAGCTGGCCAGCAGCCGCAGTGGATGACGACCACCTACCAGATCCTGCCGCCCAGCGTAGGACCT
GCCACGGTGGCCAAGCGATACTATGCCACCACTGGGCCGCAGACCACGCATCCCACACATCCCAGCACCA
TCCAGATCACGAACAGTTTCGCTCAGCAATCAACGCCACCGAAGCAACAGGCGGCAACAAGCTGCAGCCC
ATTCAAGGCCAACAACATACGAATCATCTCGACGGCGCCAAGTGTATACAGTCTGAATAAGCCGCCACAG
GAAGCGCACTCCACATATGCTCCCGTTCAGTCGTACTACTTGCCCAGTGGCGGTGGCCAAACTGCGGGAC
AAATCAATCTACTGGCGGCCAGCGGAACTGGCAAGCAACTGCAGCCGCCGCCGCTGGTGCCTGTGACCAA
TTCCACCTCACCGCCCTCCACCGTCGTGTTAGACCGCATAAACATTTGCATCAATAACCACTATACGGAG
ACGCCCACTTCGCTAAGTTCATCGCTTACCACGGCCCAACAACCTTCGCCCATCATACCGGCCATCCAGC
ACAAGGCCATCCTGCCCCTCATCGACAGCAGCACGGCGGATAGCAGCAGCTGCAGCAGCAGTTCTGTATC
CAGCAGCAGTT
