>Addgene plasmid #70978 | pFOSGE_COF3B06 | addgene partial sequence | sequence record 131705 | M13-Rev 5'-CAGGAAACAGCTATGACC-3'
TGATAGTGACCTGTTCGTTGCAACAAATTGATAAGCAATGCTTTCTTATAATGCCAACTTTGTACAAGAA
AGCTGGGTCATTTCCAAGCAATCCAATCGCCGTTGTCGCTGTATCTCCGCCCCACTCCACCAGGTACTGG
ACCTGTCCATTTCCCATGCGCCGCTTGGCCCGAATGGCAAAGGGCTCACCAGCATCTATGCGATTCATAG
CGCCACCAAAGTACTTGTTCACCGACTGCTTCAAGTCCAGCATGGAATGTCCTGGGGCTCCAATGCCGTT
GCTGCTGCTGCTGGTTGCCGTCGAGCTGGTGGAGTTCCGGCGGCTTTGGCTGGGTGACTGCTTCTGTGGT
CGCTGGCGCAACAGGCGCCCATGTGTCGGCTTTCCCATTGGCGGCGCGGGTGGCTGCAGATCTTTGGCAT
AGATAGGAAGGTAGTGGCTGGGTATGGGATTGATGGTGGTGGTGCTGATGACCTCAATGGCCGTGGTCAG
GCGGCGAGTGCGTCGTCTGCGCACTTCCTGATTGGGCCCTATCGTAATGTCTTTGGCACTCAGTCTTCGC
TTGATGGTGCGCACCATGCGCGGCTGCTCCTTGGAGGTGCCCTTAAGCTTGAAAATGCTGTTTATGATGC
CATTTACTCCGACTCCAGTTCCCACAGAAATACTTCGTCCCTGCGACGCC
